>Addgene plasmid #91317 | pHH0103_SH3PXD2B-1/4 | addgene full sequence | sequence record 191783 | Addgene NGS Result
CATTAACCTATAAAAATAGGCGTATCACGAGGCCCTTTCGTCTTCAAGAATTCCCGACACCATCGAATGG
TGCAAAACCTTTCGCGGTATGGCATGATAGCGCCCGGAAGAGAGTCAATTCAGGGTGGTGAATGTGAAAC
CAGTAACGTTATACGATGTCGCAGAGTATGCCGGTGTCTCTTATCAGACCGTTTCCCGCGTGGTGAACCA
GGCCAGCCACGTTTCTGCGAAAACGCGGGAAAAAGTGGAAGCGGCGATGGCGGAGCTGAATTACATTCCC
AACCGCGTGGCACAACAACTGGCGGGCAAACAGTCGTTGCTGATTGGCGTTGCCACCTCCAGTCTGGCCC
TGCACGCGCCGTCGCAAATTGTCGCGGCGATTAAATCTCGCGCCGATCAACTGGGTGCCAGCGTGGTGGT
GTCGATGGTAGAACGAAGCGGCGTCGAAGCCTGTAAAGCGGCGGTGCACAATCTTCTCGCGCAACGCGTC
AGTGGGCTGATCATTAACTATCCGCTGGATGACCAGGATGCCATTGCTGTGGAAGCTGCCTGCACTAATG
TTCCGGCGTTATTTCTTGATGTCTCTGACCAGACACCCATCAACAGTATTATTTTCTCCCATGAAGACGG
TACGCGACTGGGCGTGGAGCATCTGGTCGCATTGGGTCACCAGCAAATCGCGCTGTTAGCGGGCCCATTA
AGTTCTGTCTCGGCGCGTCTGCGTCTGGCTGGCTGGCATAAATATCTCACTCGCAATCAAATTCAGCCGA
TAGCGGAACGGGAAGGCGACTGGAGTGCCATGTCCGGTTTTCAACAAACCATGCAAATGCTGAATGAGGG
CATCGTTCCCACTGCGATGCTGGTTGCCAACGATCAGATGGCGCTGGGCGCAATGCGCGCCATTACCGAG
TCCGGGCTGCGCGTTGGTGCGGATATCTCGGTAGTGGGATACGACGATACCGAAGACAGCTCATGTTATA
TCCCGCCGTTAACCACCATCAAACAGGATTTTCGCCTGCTGGGGCAAACCAGCGTGGACCGCTTGCTGCA
ACTCTCTCAGGGCCAGGCGGTGAAGGGCAATCAGCTGTTGCCCGTCTCACTGGTGAAAAGAAAAACCACC
CTGGCGCCCAATACGCAAACCGCCTCTCCCCGCGCGTTGGCCGATTCATTAATGCAGCTGGCACGACAGG
TTTCCCGACTGGAAAGCGGGCAGTGAGCGCAACGCAATTAATGTAAGTTAGCTCACTCATTAGGCACAAT
TCTCATGTTTGACAGCTTATCATCGACTGCACGGTGCACCAATGCTTCTGGCGTCAGGCAGCCATCGGAA
GCTGTGGTATGGCTGTGCAGGTCGTAAATCACTGCATAATTCGTGTCGCTCAAGGCGCACTCCCGTTCTG
GATAATGTTTTTTGCGCCGACATCATAACGGTTCTGGCAAATATTCTGAAATGAGCTGTTGACAATTAAT
CATCGGCTCGTATAATGTGTGGAATTGTGAGCGGATAACAATTTCACACAGGAAACAGCCAGTCCGTTTA
GGTGTTTTCACGAGCACTTCACCAACAAGGACCATAGATTATGAAAATCGAAGAACACCATCACCATCAC
CATTCCAGCGGTAAGCTTATGTCCCCTATACTAGGTTATTGGAAAATTAAGGGCCTTGTGCAACCCACTC
GACTTCTTTTGGAATATCTTGAAGAAAAATATGAAGAGCATTTGTATGAGCGCGATGAAGGTGATAAATG
GCGAAACAAAAAGTTTGAATTGGGTTTGGAGTTTCCCAATCTTCCTTATTATATTGATGGTGATGTTAAA
TTAACACAGTCTATGGCCATCATACGTTATATAGCTGACAAGCACAACATGTTGGGTGGTTGTCCAAAAG
AGCGTGCAGAGATTTCAATGCTTGAAGGAGCGGTTTTGGATATTAGATACGGTGTTTCGAGAATTGCATA
TAGTAAAGACTTTGAAACTCTCAAAGTTGATTTTCTTAGCAAGCTACCTGAAATGCTGAAAATGTTCGAA
GATCGTTTATGTCATAAAACATATTTAAATGGTGATCATGTAACCCATCCTGACTTCATGTTGTATGACG
CTCTTGATGTTGTTTTATACATGGACCCAATGTGCCTGGATGCGTTCCCAAAATTAGTTTGTTTTAAAAA
ACGTATTGAAGCTATCCCACAAATTGATAAGTACTTGAAATCCAGCAAGTATATAGCATGGCCTTTGCAG
GGCTGGCAAGCCACGTTTGGTGGTGGCGACCATCCTCCAAAATCGGATCTGGAAGTTCTGTTCCAGGGGC
CCCTGTCCAGCGGTCTGGTTCCGCGTGGTTCCGGTACCGCGGCCCAGCCGGCCCCGATGGTCCTGGAACA
ATATGTCGTCGTCGCAAACTATCAAAAACAAGAATCCTCCGAAATCTCTCTGTCCGTTGGTCAAGTCGTC
GATATTATCGAGAAAAACGAAAGCGGTTGGTGGTTTGTGTCTACCGCGGAAGAACAGGGTTGGGTTCCGG
CAACGTGCCTGGAAGGTCAAGACGCGGCCGCATA
[142 nt withheld, positions 2555-2696]
C
[98 nt withheld, positions 2698-2795]
AGTTTGTACTGGTGACGAAACTCAGTGTCTAGCTAGAGTGGC
[149 nt withheld, positions 2838-2986]
T
[41 nt withheld, positions 2988-3028]
T
[62 nt withheld, positions 3030-3091]
A
[35 nt withheld, positions 3093-3127]
CCTCCCTCAATCGGTTGAATGTCGCCCTTTTGTCTTTGGCGCTGGTAAACCATATGAA
[86 nt withheld, positions 3186-3271]
T
[54 nt withheld, positions 3273-3326]
CTAGCGCCGCCCTATACCTTGTCTGCCTCCCCGCGTTGCGTCGCGGTGCATGGAGCCGGGCCACCTCGAC
CTGAATGGAAGCCGGCGGCACCTCGCTAACGGATTCACCACTCCAAGAATTGGAGCCAATCAATTCTTGC
GGAGAACTGTGAATGCGCAAACCAACCCTTGGCAGAACATATCCATCGCGTCCGCCATCTCCAGCAGCCG
CACGCGGCGCATCTCGGGCAGCGTTGGGTCCTGGCCACGGGTGCGCATGATCGTGCTCCTGTCGTTGAGG
ACCCGGCTAGGCTGGCGGGGTTGCCTTACTGGTTAGCAGAATGAATCACCGATACGCGAGCGAACGTGAA
GCGACTGCTGCTGCAAAACGTCTGCGACCTGAGCAACAACATGAATGGTCTTCGGTTTCCGTGTTTCGTA
AAGTCTGGAAACGCGGAAGTCAGCGCCCTGCACCATTATGTTCCGGATCTGCATCGCAGGATGCTGCTGG
CTACCCTGTGGAACACCTACATCTGTATTAACGAAGCGCTGGCATTGACCCTGAGTGATTTTTCTCTGGT
CCCGCCGCATCCATACCGCCAGTTGTTTACCCTCACAACGTTCCAGTAACCGGGCATGTTCATCATCAGT
AACCCGTATCGTGAGCATCCTCTCTCGTTTCATCGGTATCATTACCCCCATGAACAGAAATCCCCCTTAC
ACGGAGGCATCAGTGACCAAACAGGAAAAAACCGCCCTTAACATGGCCCGCTTTATCAGAAGCCAGACAT
TAACGCTTCTGGAGAAACTCAACGAGCTGGACGCGGATGAACAGGCAGACATCTGTGAATCGCTTCACGA
CCACGCTGATGAGCTTTACCGCAGGATCCGCGAAATTGTAAGCGTTAATATTTTGTTAAAATTCGCGTTA
AATTTTTGTTAAATCAGCTCATTTTTTAACCAATAGGCCGAAATCGGCAAAATCCCTTATAAATCAAAAG
AATAGACCGAGATAGGGT
[37 nt withheld, positions 4325-4361]
AAAGAACGTGGACTCCAACGTCAAAGG
[49 nt withheld, positions 4389-4437]
T
[91 nt withheld, positions 4439-4529]
G
[124 nt withheld, positions 4531-4654]
CGCGGATCCTGCCTCGCGCGTTTCGGTGATGACGGTGAAAACCTCTGACACATGCAGCTCCCGGAGACGG
TCACAGCTTGTCTGTAAGCGGATGCCGGGAGCAGACAAGCCCGTCAGGGCGCGTCAGCGGGTGTTGGCGG
GTGTCGGGGCGCAGCCATGACCCAGTCACGTAGCGATAGCGGAGTGTATACTGGCTTAACTATGCGGCAT
CAGAGCAGATTGTACTGAGAGTGCACCATATGCGGTGTGAAATACCGCACAGATGCGTAAGGAGAAAATA
CCGCATCAGGCGCTCTTCCGCTTCCTCGCTCACTGACTCGCTGCGCTCGGTCGTTCGGCTGCGGCGAGCG
GTATCAGCTCACTCAAAGGCGGTAATACGGTTATCCACAGAATCAGGGGATAACGCAGGAAAGAACATGT
GAGCAAAAGGCCAGCAAAAGGCCAGGAACCGTAAAAAGGCCGCGTTGCTGGCGTTTTTCCATAGGCTCCG
CCCCCCTGACGAGCATCACAAAAATCGACGCTCAAGTCAGAGGTGGCGAAACCCGACAGGACTATAAAGA
TACCAGGGTTTCCCCCTGGAAGCTCCCTCGTGCGCTCTCCTGTTCCGACCCTGCCGCTTACCGGATACCT
GTCCGCCTTTCTCCCTTCGGGAAGCGTGGCGCTTTCTCATAGCTCACGCTGTAGGTATCTCAGTTCGGTG
TAGGTCGTTCGCTCCAAGCTGGGCTGTGTGCACGAACCCCCCGTTCAGCCCGACCGCTGCGCCTTATCCG
GTAACTATCGTCTTGAGTCCAACCCGGTAAGACACGACTTATCGCCACTGGCAGCAGCCACTGGTAACAG
GATTAGCAGAGCGAGGTATGTAGGCGGTGCTACAGAGTTCTTGAAGTGGTGGCCTAACTACGGCTACACT
AGAAGGACAGTATTTGGTATCTGCGCTCTGCTGAAGCCAGTTACCTTCGGAAAAAGAGTTGGTAGCTCTT
GATCCGGCAAACAAACCACCGCTGGTAGCGGTGGTTTTTTTGTTTGCAAGCAGCAGATTACGCGCAGAAA
AAAAGGATCTCAAGAAGATCCTTTGATCTTTTCTACGGGGTCTGACGCTCAGTGGAACGAAAACTCACGT
TAAGGGATTTTGGTCATGAGATTATCAAAAAGGATCTTCACCTAGATCCTTTTAAATTAAAAATGAAGTT
TTAAATCAATCTAAAGTATATATGAGTAAACTTGGTCTGACAGTTACCAATGCTTAATCAGTGAGGCACC
TATCTCAGCGATCTGTCTATTTCGTTCATCCATAGTTGCCTGACTCCCCGTCGTGTAGATAACTACGATA
CGGGAGGGCTTACCATCTGGCCCCAGTGCTGCAATGATACCGCGAGACCCACGCTCACCGGCTCCAGATT
TATCAGCAATAAACCAGCCAGCCGGAAGGGCCGAGCGCAGAAGTGGTCCTGCAACTTTATCCGCCTCCAT
CCAGTCTATTAATTGTTGCCGGGAAGCTAGAGTAAGTAGTTCGCCAGTTAATAGTTTGCGCAACGTTGTT
GCCATTGCTGCAGGCATCGTGGTGTCACGCTCGTCGTTTGGTATGGCTTCATTCAGCTCCGGTTCCCAAC
GATCAAGGCGAGTTACATGATCCCCCATGTTGTGCAAAAAAGCGGTTAGCTCCTTCGGTCCTCCGATCGT
TGTCAGAAGTAAGTTGGCCGCAGTGTTATCACTCATGGTTATGGCAGCACTGCATAATTCTCTTACTGTC
ATGCCATCCGTAAGATGCTTTTCTGTGACTGGTGAGTACTCAACCAAGTCATTCTGAGAATAGTGTATGC
GGCGACCGAGTTGCTCTTGCCCGGCGTCAACACGGGATAATACCGCGCCACATAGCAGAACTTTAAAAGT
GCTCATCATTGGAAAACGTTCTTCGGGGCGAAAACTCTCAAGGATCTTACCGCTGTTGAGATCCAGTTCG
ATGTAACCCACTCGTGCACCCAACTGATCTTCAGCATCTTTTACTTTCACCAGCGTTTCTGGGTGAGCAA
AAACAGGAAGGCAAAATGCCGCAAAAAAGGGAATAAGGGCGACACGGAAATGTTGAATACTCATACTCTT
CCTTTTTCAATATTATTGAAGCATTTATCAGGGTTATTGTCTCATGAGCGGATACATATTTGAATGTATT
TAGAAAAATAAACAAATAGGGGTTCCGCGCACATTTCCCCGAAAAGTGCCACCTGACGTCTAAGAAACCA
TTATTATCATGA
Features (pLannotate 1.2.2; 21 found; start..end, strand, type, name):
     56..133     +  promoter       lacIq promoter: lacI (mutant); In the lacIq allele, a single base change in the promoter boosts expression of the lacI gene about 10-fold.
    134..1216    +  CDS            lacI: lac repressor; lacI; The lac repressor binds to the lac operator to inhibit transcription in E. coli. This inhibition can be relieved by adding lactose or isopropyl-β-D-thiogalactopyranoside (IPTG).
   1229..1250    +  protein_bind   CAP binding site: CAP binding activates transcription in the presence of cAMP. E. coli catabolite activator protein
   1269..1286    +  promoter       tet promoter (fragment): E. coli promoter for tetracycline efflux protein gene
   1459..1487    +  promoter       tac promoter: strong E. coli promoter; hybrid between the trp and lac UV5 promoters
   1495..1511    +  protein_bind   lac operator: The lac repressor binds to the lac operator to inhibit transcription in E. coli. This inhibition can be relieved by adding lactose or isopropyl-β-D-thiogalactopyranoside (IPTG). lac repressor encoded by lacI
   1596..1613    +  CDS            6xHis: 6xHis affinity tag
   1629..2282    +  CDS            GST26_SCHJA: Experimental evidence at protein level: Swiss-Prot protein existence level 1. GST isoenzymes appear to play a central role in the parasite detoxification system. Other functions are also suspected including a role in increasing the solubility of haematin in the parasite gut. From Schistosoma japonicum (Blood fluke).
   2364..2543    +  CDS            SH3PXD2B (fragment): SPD2B_HUMAN - Also known as FAD49, KIAA1295, TKS4. Experimental evidence at protein level: Swiss-Prot protein existence level 1. Adapter protein involved in invadopodia and podosome formation and extracellular matrix degradation. Binds matrix metalloproteinases (ADAMs), NADPH oxidases (NOXs) and phosphoinositides. Acts as an organizer protein that allows NOX1- or NOX3-dependent reactive oxygen species (ROS) generation and ROS localization. Plays a role in mitotic clonal expansion during the immediate early stage of adipocyte differentiation (By similarity). From Homo sapiens (Human).
   2559..2606    +  terminator     fd terminator (sequence withheld): central terminator from bacteriophage fd (Otsuka and Kunisawa, 1982)
   2611..2823    +  CDS            M13 gene III (fragment) (sequence partly withheld): pIII; III; minor coat protein
   2838..3308    +  CDS            M13 gene III (fragment) (sequence partly withheld): pIII; III; minor coat protein
   3330..3400    +  CDS            TcR (fragment): tetracycline efflux protein; tet; confers resistance to tetracycline
   3642..4022    -  CDS            YPB1_ECOLX: Protein predicted: Swiss-Prot protein existence level 4. From Escherichia coli.
   4039..4190    +  CDS            rop (fragment): Rop protein, which maintains plasmids at low copy number; rop
   4226..4654    -  rep_origin     f1 ori (sequence partly withheld): f1 bacteriophage origin of replication; arrow indicates direction of (+) strand synthesis
   4663..4702    +  CDS            rop (fragment): Rop protein, which maintains plasmids at low copy number; rop
   4804..4944    +  misc_feature   bom: basis of mobility region from pBR322
   5130..5717    -  rep_origin     ori: high-copy-number ColE1/pMB1/pBR322/pUC origin of replication
   5888..6748    -  CDS            AmpR: β-lactamase; bla; confers resistance to ampicillin, carbenicillin, and related antibiotics
   6749..6853    -  promoter       AmpR promoter: bla
