[The description below was written by a language model from this plasmid's Addgene catalogue record and pLannotate feature annotations shown in this document.]
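Description:
pHH0103_SH3PXD2B-1/4 is a bacterial expression plasmid built on the pHH0103 backbone for producing and purifying a single human SH3 domain, the first of the four SH3 domains of SH3PXD2B (also known as TKS4 or FAD49), an adaptor protein involved in podosome and invadopodia formation. The 6.9 kb plasmid replicates in E. coli from a ColE1/pBR322-type origin accompanied by the bom region. It is catalogued as low copy and is selected with ampicillin through the β-lactamase gene and its own promoter. An f1 origin is also present and sits within the rop gene, which is annotated only as two fragments on either side of it.

Expression is driven by the tac promoter with a downstream lac operator. The plasmid also carries lacI under the lacIq promoter, so transcription stays repressed until it is induced with IPTG. The annotated reading frame begins with a 6xHis tag followed by Schistosoma japonicum glutathione S-transferase and then the SH3PXD2B fragment. The insert is listed as about 200 bp and was cloned between SfiI and NotI sites. The product is therefore a His-GST–SH3 fusion that can be captured by either nickel or glutathione affinity.

An fd phage terminator lies just after the insert, followed by fragments of M13 gene III and remnants of a tetracycline resistance gene. Together with the f1 origin, these suggest that the backbone derives from a phagemid display vector, although the record does not say so and does not indicate that gene III is fused to the insert. The plasmid belongs to a collection of human SH3 domain constructs made for a family-wide analysis of SH3 domain binding specificity.
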