Addgene plasmid #91317: pHH0103_SH3PXD2B-1/4
Purpose: Protein expression and purification of human SH3 domain construct SH3PXD2B-1/4
Depositing lab: Sachdev Sidhu. Depositing organization: University of Toronto. Publication: Comprehensive Analysis of the Human SH3 Domain Family Reveals a Wide Variety of Non-canonical Specificities. Teyra J, Huang H, Jain S, Guan X, Dong A, Liu Y, Tempel W, Min J, Tong Y, Kim PM, Bader GD, Sidhu SS. Structure. 2017 Oct 3;25(10):1598-1610.e3. doi: 10.1016/j.str.2017.07.017. Epub 2017 Sep 7. PubMed 28890361.
Backbone
  Vector backbone: pHH0103
  Vector type: Bacterial Expression
Growth in bacteria
  Bacterial resistance: Ampicillin, 100 μg/mL
  Growth temperature: 37°C
  Growth strain: DH5alpha
  Copy number: Low Copy
Gene/Insert
  Gene/Insert name: SH3PXD2B-1/4
  Species: H. sapiens (human)
  Insert size (bp): 201
  Entrez Gene: SH3PXD2B (a.k.a. FAD49, FTHS, HOFI, KIAA1295, TKS4, TSK4)
  Cloning method: Restriction Enzyme; 5′ cloning site Sfi1 (unknown if destroyed); 3′ cloning site Not1 (unknown if destroyed)
Terms and licenses: Academic/Nonprofit Terms; Industry Terms: Not Available to Industry
How to cite: pHH0103_SH3PXD2B-1/4 was a gift from Sachdev Sidhu (Addgene plasmid # 91317 ; http://n2t.net/addgene:91317 ; RRID:Addgene_91317)
