>Addgene plasmid #91317 | pHH0103_SH3PXD2B-1/4 | depositor partial sequence | sequence record 175805 | insert sequence
GGCCCAGCCGGCCCCGATGGTCCTGGAACAATATGTCGTCGTCGCAAACTATCAAAAACAAGAATCCTCC
GAAATCTCTCTGTCCGTTGGTCAAGTCGTCGATATTATCGAGAAAAACGAAAGCGGTTGGTGGTTTGTGT
CTACCGCGGAAGAACAGGGTTGGGTTCCGGCAACGTGCCTGGAAGGTCAAGACGCGGCCGC
